Addgene plasmid #178233: pLKO_AU1.Ollas.V5_mCherry-NLS
Purpose: Nuclear Protein Barcode (nPC) for vector/cell tracking. Contains U6 trRNA cassette for sgRNA cloning. Enables spatial detection of CRISPR screens.
Depositing lab: Brian Brown. Depositing organization: Icahn School of Medicine at Mount Sinai. Publication: Spatial CRISPR genomics identifies regulators of the tumor microenvironment. Dhainaut M, Rose SA, Akturk G, Wroblewska A, Nielsen SR, Park ES, Buckup M, Roudko V, Pia L, Sweeney R, Le Berichel J, Wilk CM, Bektesevic A, Lee BH, Bhardwaj N, Rahman AH, Baccarini A, Gnjatic S, Pe'er D, Merad M, Brown BD. Cell. 2022 Mar 10. pii: S0092-8674(22)00195-7. doi: 10.1016/j.cell.2022.02.015. PubMed 35290801.
Backbone
  Vector backbone: pLKO
  Backbone size w/o insert (bp): 9000
  Vector type: Lentiviral
Growth in bacteria
  Bacterial resistance: Ampicillin, 100 μg/mL
  Growth temperature: 37°C
  Growth strain: NEB Stable
  Copy number: High Copy
Gene/Insert
  Gene/Insert name: nPC Tagged mCherry-NLS
  Species: H. sapiens (human)
  Insert size (bp): 1000
  Promoter: eF1a
  Tag / fusion protein: AU1.Ollas.V5 (N terminal on insert); Nuclear Localization Signal (C terminal on insert)
  Cloning method: Restriction Enzyme; 5′ cloning site unknown (unknown if destroyed)
  Sequencing primers: 5′ cctttttgagtttggatcttggttcat
Terms and licenses: Academic/Nonprofit Terms; Industry Terms: Not Available to Industry
Depositor comments: Please visit https://www.biorxiv.org/content/10.1101/2021.07.13.451021v1 for bioRxiv preprint.
How to cite: pLKO_AU1.Ollas.V5_mCherry-NLS was a gift from Brian Brown (Addgene plasmid # 178233 ; http://n2t.net/addgene:178233 ; RRID:Addgene_178233)
