[The description below was written by a language model from this plasmid's Addgene catalogue record and pLannotate feature annotations shown in this document.]
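Description:
pLKO_AU1.Ollas.V5_mCherry-NLS is a lentiviral transfer plasmid on a pLKO backbone that combines an sgRNA expression cassette with a nuclear protein barcode (nPC), so that cells carrying a given guide can be identified by antibody staining. In bacteria it is maintained through a high-copy ColE1/pUC-type origin and selected with ampicillin via the β-lactamase gene. An f1 origin, an SV40 origin and remnants of the lac/lacZα region are also annotated in the backbone.

The viral portion has an RSV promoter driving a truncated HIV-1 5' LTR, followed by the Ψ packaging signal with a gag fragment, the RRE for Rev-dependent export of genomic RNA, and a cPPT/CTS element. A WPRE lies upstream of the truncated 3' LTR, with an SV40 polyadenylation signal beyond it. This layout relies on packaging functions supplied in trans.

Two expression units sit between the LTRs. A human U6 Pol III promoter precedes the S. pyogenes Cas9 guide RNA scaffold, providing a site for cloning an sgRNA spacer. Cas9 itself is not on the plasmid. Downstream, the EF-1α promoter drives mCherry, which the catalogue record describes as fused at its N terminus to the AU1, Ollas and V5 epitopes and at its C terminus to a nuclear localization signal. The feature table annotates only the mCherry coding region, not the tags or the NLS.

The specific epitope combination acts as a barcode concentrated in the nucleus and detectable by multiplexed imaging. Pairing each barcode with a particular guide allows vector or cell tracking and spatial readout of CRISPR screens in tissue. No mammalian drug-selection marker is annotated, so mCherry fluorescence is the evident indicator of transduction.
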