Features (pLannotate 1.2.2; 29 found; start..end, strand, type, name):
    116..220     +  promoter       AmpR promoter: bla
    221..1081    +  CDS            AmpR: β-lactamase; bla; confers resistance to ampicillin, carbenicillin, and related antibiotics
   1252..1840    +  rep_origin     ori: high-copy-number ColE1/pMB1/pBR322/pUC origin of replication
   2023..2115    +  CDS            lacI (fragment): lac repressor; lacI; The lac repressor binds to the lac operator to inhibit transcription in E. coli. This inhibition can be relieved by adding lactose or isopropyl-β-D-thiogalactopyranoside (IPTG).
   2128..2149    +  protein_bind   CAP binding site: CAP binding activates transcription in the presence of cAMP. E. coli catabolite activator protein
   2164..2194    +  promoter       lac promoter: promoter for the E. coli lac operon
   2202..2218    +  protein_bind   lac operator: The lac repressor binds to the lac operator to inhibit transcription in E. coli. This inhibition can be relieved by adding lactose or isopropyl-β-D-thiogalactopyranoside (IPTG). lac repressor encoded by lacI
   2263..2281    +  promoter       T3 promoter: promoter for bacteriophage T3 RNA polymerase
   2309..2535    +  promoter       RSV promoter: Rous sarcoma virus enhancer/promoter
   2536..2716    +  LTR            5' LTR (truncated): truncated 5' long terminal repeat (LTR) from HIV-1
   2763..2888    +  misc_feature   HIV-1 Ψ: packaging signal of human immunodeficiency virus type 1
   2872..3235    +  CDS            HIV-1 gag (fragment): gag protein from human immunodeficiency virus 1; gag
   3381..3614    +  misc_feature   RRE: The Rev response element (RRE) of HIV-1 allows for Rev-dependent mRNA export from the nucleus to the cytoplasm.
   3991..4091    +  CDS            Rev (fragment): human immunodeficiency virus 1 (HIV-1) Rev protein; rev; enhances nuclear export of unspliced and incompletely spliced viral mRNAs
   4141..4381    +  promoter       U6 promoter: RNA polymerase III promoter for human U6 snRNA
   4408..4483    +  misc_RNA       gRNA scaffold: guide RNA scaffold for the Streptococcus pyogenes CRISPR/Cas9 system
   4531..4648    +  misc_feature   cPPT/CTS: central polypurine tract and central termination sequence of HIV-1
   4715..4781    +  CDS            small t antigen (fragment): SV40 (simian virus 40) small t antigen
   4788..5966    +  promoter       EF-1α promoter: strong constitutive promoter for human elongation factor EF-1α
   5983..6008    +  misc_feature   MCS (fragment): multiple cloning site
   6177..6884    +  CDS            mCherry: mCherry is a basic (constitutively fluorescent) red fluorescent protein published in 2004, derived from Discosoma sp.. It is reported to be a very rapidly-maturing monomer with low acid sensitivity.
   6954..7542    +  misc_feature   WPRE: woodchuck hepatitis virus posttranscriptional regulatory element
   7547..7684    +  CDS            nef (fragment): NEF_HV1LA - Experimental evidence at protein level: Swiss-Prot protein existence level 1. Extracellular Nef protein targets CD4(+) T-lymphocytes for apoptosis by interacting with CXCR4 surface receptors. From Human immunodeficiency virus type 1 group M subtype B (isolate Lai) (HIV-1).
   7670..7850    +  LTR            5' LTR (truncated): truncated 5' long terminal repeat (LTR) from HIV-1
   7922..8043    +  polyA_signal   SV40 poly(A) signal: SV40 polyadenylation signal
   8083..8218    +  rep_origin     SV40 ori: SV40 origin of replication
   8239..8257    -  promoter       T7 promoter: promoter for bacteriophage T7 RNA polymerase
   8265..8420    +  CDS            lacZα (fragment): LacZα fragment of β-galactosidase; lacZ fragment
   8425..63      +  rep_origin     f1 ori (across the origin) (sequence partly withheld): f1 bacteriophage origin of replication; arrow indicates direction of (+) strand synthesis
>Addgene plasmid #178233 | pLKO_AU1.Ollas.V5_mCherry-NLS | addgene full sequence | sequence record 352827 | Addgene NGS Result
TTTTGCCGATTTCGGCCTATTGGTTAAAAAATGAGCTGATTTAACAAAAATTTAACGCGAATTTTAACAA
AATATTAACGCTTACAATTTAGGTGGCACTTTTCGGGGAAATGTGCGCGGAACCCCTATTTGTTTATTTT
TCTAAATACATTCAAATATGTATCCGCTCATGAGACAATAACCCTGATAAATGCTTCAATAATATTGAAA
AAGGAAGAGTATGAGTATTCAACATTTCCGTGTCGCCCTTATTCCCTTTTTTGCGGCATTTTGCCTTCCT
GTTTTTGCTCACCCAGAAACGCTGGTGAAAGTAAAAGATGCTGAAGATCAGTTGGGTGCACGAGTGGGTT
ACATCGAACTGGATCTCAACAGCGGTAAGATCCTTGAGAGTTTTCGCCCCGAAGAACGTTTTCCAATGAT
GAGCACTTTTAAAGTTCTGCTATGTGGCGCGGTATTATCCCGTATTGACGCCGGGCAAGAGCAACTCGGT
CGCCGCATACACTATTCTCAGAATGACTTGGTTGAGTACTCACCAGTCACAGAAAAGCATCTTACGGATG
GCATGACAGTAAGAGAATTATGCAGTGCTGCCATAACCATGAGTGATAACACTGCGGCCAACTTACTTCT
GACAACGATCGGAGGACCGAAGGAGCTAACCGCTTTTTTGCACAACATGGGGGATCATGTAACTCGCCTT
GATCGTTGGGAACCGGAGCTGAATGAAGCCATACCAAACGACGAGCGTGACACCACGATGCCTGTAGCAA
TGGCAACAACGTTGCGCAAACTATTAACTGGCGAACTACTTACTCTAGCTTCCCGGCAACAATTAATAGA
CTGGATGGAGGCGGATAAAGTTGCAGGACCACTTCTGCGCTCGGCCCTTCCGGCTGGCTGGTTTATTGCT
GATAAATCTGGAGCCGGTGAGCGTGGGTCTCGCGGTATCATTGCAGCACTGGGGCCAGATGGTAAGCCCT
CCCGTATCGTAGTTATCTACACGACGGGGAGTCAGGCAACTATGGATGAACGAAATAGACAGATCGCTGA
GATAGGTGCCTCACTGATTAAGCATTGGTAACTGTCAGACCAAGTTTACTCATATATACTTTAGATTGAT
TTAAAACTTCATTTTTAATTTAAAAGGATCTAGGTGAAGATCCTTTTTGATAATCTCATGACCAAAATCC
CTTAACGTGAGTTTTCGTTCCACTGAGCGTCAGACCCCGTAGAAAAGATCAAAGGATCTTCTTGAGATCC
TTTTTTTCTGCGCGTAATCTGCTGCTTGCAAACAAAAAAACCACCGCTACCAGCGGTGGTTTGTTTGCCG
GATCAAGAGCTACCAACTCTTTTTCCGAAGGTAACTGGCTTCAGCAGAGCGCAGATACCAAATACTGTTC
TTCTAGTGTAGCCGTAGTTAGGCCACCACTTCAAGAACTCTGTAGCACCGCCTACATACCTCGCTCTGCT
AATCCTGTTACCAGTGGCTGCTGCCAGTGGCGATAAGTCGTGTCTTACCGGGTTGGACTCAAGACGATAG
TTACCGGATAAGGCGCAGCGGTCGGGCTGAACGGGGGGTTCGTGCACACAGCCCAGCTTGGAGCGAACGA
CCTACACCGAACTGAGATACCTACAGCGTGAGCTATGAGAAAGCGCCACGCTTCCCGAAGGGAGAAAGGC
GGACAGGTATCCGGTAAGCGGCAGGGTCGGAACAGGAGAGCGCACGAGGGAGCTTCCAGGGGGAAACGCC
TGGTATCTTTATAGTCCTGTCGGGTTTCGCCACCTCTGACTTGAGCGTCGATTTTTGTGATGCTCGTCAG
GGGGGCGGAGCCTATGGAAAAACGCCAGCAACGCGGCCTTTTTACGGTTCCTGGCCTTTTGCTGGCCTTT
TGCTCACATGTTCTTTCCTGCGTTATCCCCTGATTCTGTGGATAACCGTATTACCGCCTTTGAGTGAGCT
GATACCGCTCGCCGCAGCCGAACGACCGAGCGCAGCGAGTCAGTGAGCGAGGAAGCGGAAGAGCGCCCAA
TACGCAAACCGCCTCTCCCCGCGCGTTGGCCGATTCATTAATGCAGCTGGCACGACAGGTTTCCCGACTG
GAAAGCGGGCAGTGAGCGCAACGCAATTAATGTGAGTTAGCTCACTCATTAGGCACCCCAGGCTTTACAC
TTTATGCTTCCGGCTCGTATGTTGTGTGGAATTGTGAGCGGATAACAATTTCACACAGGAAACAGCTATG
ACCATGATTACGCCAAGCGCGCAATTAACCCTCACTAAAGGGAACAAAAGCTGGAGCTGCAAGCTTAATG
TAGTCTTATGCAATACTCTTGTAGTCTTGCAACATGGTAACGATGAGTTAGCAACATGCCTTACAAGGAG
AGAAAAAGCACCGTGCATGGCGATTGGTGGAAGTAAGGTGGTACGATCGTGCCTTATTAGGAAGGCAACA
GACGGGTCTGACATGGATTGGACGAACCACTGAATTGCCGCATTGCAGAGATATTGTATTTAAGTGCCTA
GCTCGATACATAAACGGGTCTCTCTGGTTAGACCAGATCTGAGCCTGGGAGCTCTCTGGCTAACTAGGGA
ACCCACTGCTTAAGCCTCAATAAAGCTTGCCTTGAGTGCTTCAAGTAGTGTGTGCCCGTCTGTTGTGTGA
CTCTGGTAACTAGAGATCCCTCAGACCCTTTTAGTCAGTGTGGAAAATCTCTAGCAGTGGCGCCCGAACA
GGGACTTGAAAGCGAAAGGGAAACCAGAGGAGCTCTCTCGACGCAGGACTCGGCTTGCTGAAGCGCGCAC
GGCAAGAGGCGAGGGGCGGCGACTGGTGAGTACGCCAAAAATTTTGACTAGCGGAGGCTAGAAGGAGAGA
GATGGGTGCGAGAGCGTCAGTATTAAGCGGGGGAGAATTAGATCGCGATGGGAAAAAATTCGGTTAAGGC
CAGGGGGAAAGAAAAAATATAAATTAAAACATATAGTATGGGCAAGCAGGGAGCTAGAACGATTCGCAGT
TAATCCTGGCCTGTTAGAAACATCAGAAGGCTGTAGACAAATACTGGGACAGCTACAACCATCCCTTCAG
ACAGGATCAGAAGAACTTAGATCATTATATAATACAGTAGCAACCCTCTATTGTGTGCATCAAAGGATAG
AGATAAAAGACACCAAGGAAGCTTTAGACAAGATAGAGGAAGAGCAAAACAAAAGTAAGACCACCGCACA
GCAAGCGGCCGCTGATCTTCAGACCTGGAGGAGGAGATATGAGGGACAATTGGAGAAGTGAATTATATAA
ATATAAAGTAGTAAAAATTGAACCATTAGGAGTAGCACCCACCAAGGCAAAGAGAAGAGTGGTGCAGAGA
GAAAAAAGAGCAGTGGGAATAGGAGCTTTGTTCCTTGGGTTCTTGGGAGCAGCAGGAAGCACTATGGGCG
CAGCGTCAATGACGCTGACGGTACAGGCCAGACAATTATTGTCTGGTATAGTGCAGCAGCAGAACAATTT
GCTGAGGGCTATTGAGGCGCAACAGCATCTGTTGCAACTCACAGTCTGGGGCATCAAGCAGCTCCAGGCA
AGAATCCTGGCTGTGGAAAGATACCTAAAGGATCAACAGCTCCTGGGGATTTGGGGTTGCTCTGGAAAAC
TCATTTGCACCACTGCTGTGCCTTGGAATGCTAGTTGGAGTAATAAATCTCTGGAACAGATTTGGAATCA
CACGACCTGGATGGAGTGGGACAGAGAAATTAACAATTACACAAGCTTAATACACTCCTTAATTGAAGAA
TCGCAAAACCAGCAAGAAAAGAATGAACAAGAATTATTGGAATTAGATAAATGGGCAAGTTTGTGGAATT
GGTTTAACATAACAAATTGGCTGTGGTATATAAAATTATTCATAATGATAGTAGGAGGCTTGGTAGGTTT
AAGAATAGTTTTTGCTGTACTTTCTATAGTGAATAGAGTTAGGCAGGGATATTCACCATTATCGTTTCAG
ACCCACCTCCCAACCCCGAGGGGACCCGACAGGCCCGAAGGAATAGAAGAAGAAGGTGGAGAGAGAGACA
GAGACAGATCCATTCGATTAGTGAACGGATCTCGACGGTATCGATCACGAGACTAGTATCGAGCGGCCGC
CCCCTTCACCGAGGGCCTATTTCCCATGATTCCTTCATATTTGCATATACGATACAAGGCTGTTAGAGAG
ATAATTGGAATTAATTTGACTGTAAACACAAAGATATTAGTACAAAATACGTGACGTAGAAAGTAATAAT
TTCTTGGGTAGTTTGCAGTTTTAAAATTATGTTTTAAAATGGACTATCATATGCTTACCGTAACTTGAAA
GTATTTCGATTTCTTGGCTTTATATATCTTGTGGAAAGGACGAAACACCGGGTCTTCGAGAAGACCTGTT
TTAGAGCTAGAAATAGCAAGTTAAAATAAGGCTAGTCCGTTATCAACTTGAAAAAGTGGCACCGAGTCGG
TGCTTTTTTTAATTCTCGACCTCGAGACAAATGGCAGTATTCATCCACAATTTTAAAAGAAAAGGGGGGA
TTGGGGGGTACAGTGCAGGGGAAAGAATAGTAGACATAATAGCAACAGACATACAAACTAAAGAATTACA
AAAACAAATTACAAAAATTCAAAATTTTCGGGTTTATTACAGGGACAGCAGAGATCCACTTTGGCCGCGG
CTCGAGGCGATAAGCTTTGCAAAGATGGATAAAGTTTTAAACAGAGAGGAATCTTTGCAGCTAATGGACC
TTCTAGGTCTTGAAAGGAGTGGGAATTGGCTCCGGTGCCCGTCAGTGGGCAGAGCGCACATCGCCCACAG
TCCCCGAGAAGTTGGGGGGAGGGGTCGGCAATTGAACCGGTGCCTAGAGAAGGTGGCGCGGGGTAAACTG
GGAAAGTGATGTCGTGTACTGGCTCCGCCTTTTTCCCGAGGGTGGGGGAGAACCGTATATAAGTGCAGTA
GTCGCCGTGAACGTTCTTTTTCGCAACGGGTTTGCCGCCAGAACACAGGTAAGTGCCGTGTGTGGTTCCC
GCGGGCCTGGCCTCTTTACGGGTTATGGCCCTTGCGTGCCTTGAATTACTTCCACCTGGCTGCAGTACGT
GATTCTTGATCCCGAGCTTCGGGTTGGAAGTGGGTGGGAGAGTTCGAGGCCTTGCGCTTAAGGAGCCCCT
TCGCCTCGTGCTTGAGTTGAGGCCTGGCCTGGGCGCTGGGGCCGCCGCGTGCGAATCTGGTGGCACCTTC
GCGCCTGTCTCGCTGCTTTCGATAAGTCTCTAGCCATTTAAAATTTTTGATGACCTGCTGCGACGCTTTT
TTTCTGGCAAGATAGTCTTGTAAATGCGGGCCAAGATCTGCACACTGGTATTTCGGTTTTTGGGGCCGCG
GGCGGCGACGGGGCCCGTGCGTCCCAGCGCACATGTTCGGCGAGGCGGGGCCTGCGAGCGCGGCCACCGA
GAATCGGACGGGGGTAGTCTCAAGCTGGCCGGCCTGCTCTGGTGCCTGGCCTCGCGCCGCCGTGTATCGC
CCCGCCCTGGGCGGCAAGGCTGGCCCGGTCGGCACCAGTTGCGTGAGCGGAAAGATGGCCGCTTCCCGGC
CCTGCTGCAGGGAGCTCAAAATGGAGGACGCGGCGCTCGGGAGAGCGGGCGGGTGAGTCACCCACACAAA
GGAAAAGGGCCTTTCCGTCCTCAGCCGTCGCTTCATGTGACTCCACGGAGTACCGGGCGCCGTCCAGGCA
CCTCGATTAGTTCTCGAGCTTTTGGAGTACGTCGTCTTTAGGTTGGGGGGAGGGGTTTTATGCGATGGAG
TTTCCCCACACTGAGTGGGTGGAGACTGAAGTTAGGCCAGCTTGGCACTTGATGTAATTCTCCTTGGAAT
TTGCCCTTTTTGAGTTTGGATCTTGGTTCATTCTCAAGCCTCAGACAGTGGTTCAAAGTTTTTTTCTTCC
ATTTCAGGTGTCGTGAGGAATTCTGCAGTCGATCGACGGTACCGCGGGCCCGGGATCCACGGTCGCCACC
ATGGGCGACACCTATCGGTACATTGGAGGAGGCGGGGGAGGGAGCGGCTTCGCCAACGAGCTGGGCCCCA
GGCTGATGGGCAAGTGCGGAGGAGGCGGGGGAGGGGGCAAACCAATTCCAAACCCACTGCTGGGACTGGA
TTCCACAGGCATGCTGATGGTGAGCAAGGGCGAGGAGGATAACATGGCCATCATCAAGGAGTTCATGCGC
TTCAAGGTGCACATGGAGGGCTCCGTGAACGGCCACGAGTTCGAGATCGAGGGCGAGGGCGAGGGCCGCC
CCTACGAGGGCACCCAGACCGCCAAGCTGAAGGTGACCAAGGGTGGCCCCCTGCCCTTCGCCTGGGACAT
CCTGTCCCCTCAGTTCATGTACGGCTCCAAGGCCTACGTGAAGCACCCCGCCGACATCCCCGACTACTTG
AAGCTGTCCTTCCCCGAGGGCTTCAAGTGGGAGCGCGTGATGAACTTCGAGGACGGCGGCGTGGTGACCG
TGACCCAGGACTCCTCCCTGCAGGACGGCGAGTTCATCTACAAGGTGAAGCTGCGCGGCACCAACTTCCC
CTCCGACGGCCCCGTAATGCAGAAGAAGACCATGGGCTGGGAGGCCTCCTCCGAGCGGATGTACCCCGAG
GACGGCGCCCTGAAGGGCGAGATCAAGCAGAGGCTGAAGCTGAAGGACGGCGGCCACTACGACGCTGAGG
TCAAGACCACCTACAAGGCCAAGAAGCCCGTGCAGCTGCCCGGCGCCTACAACGTCAACATCAAGTTGGA
CATCACCTCCCACAACGAGGACTACACCATCGTGGAACAGTACGAACGCGCCGAGGGCCGCCACTCCACC
GGCGGCATGGACGAGCTGTACAAGAAACGGCCAGCCGAGGATATGGAGGAAGAACAAGCCTTTAAACGAT
CTCGATAAAGCGGCCGCGTCGACAATCAACCTCTGGATTACAAAATTTGTGAAAGATTGACTGGTATTCT
TAACTATGTTGCTCCTTTTACGCTATGTGGATACGCTGCTTTAATGCCTTTGTATCATGCTATTGCTTCC
CGTATGGCTTTCATTTTCTCCTCCTTGTATAAATCCTGGTTGCTGTCTCTTTATGAGGAGTTGTGGCCCG
TTGTCAGGCAACGTGGCGTGGTGTGCACTGTGTTTGCTGACGCAACCCCCACTGGTTGGGGCATTGCCAC
CACCTGTCAGCTCCTTTCCGGGACTTTCGCTTTCCCCCTCCCTATTGCCACGGCGGAACTCATCGCCGCC
TGCCTTGCCCGCTGCTGGACAGGGGCTCGGCTGTTGGGCACTGACAATTCCGTGGTGTTGTCGGGGAAGC
TGACGTCCTTTCCATGGCTGCTCGCCTGTGTTGCCACCTGGATTCTGCGCGGGACGTCCTTCTGCTACGT
CCCTTCGGCCCTCAATCCAGCGGACCTTCCTTCCCGCGGCCTGCTGCCGGCTCTGCGGCCTCTTCCGCAT
CTTCGCCTTCGCCCTCAGACGAGTCGGATCTCCCTTTGGGCCGCCTCCCCGCCTGGGTACCTTTAAGACC
AATGACTTACAAGGCAGCTGTAGATCTTAGCCACTTTTTAAAAGAAAAGGGGGGACTGGAAGGGCTAATT
CACTCCCAACGAAGATAAGATCTGCTTTTTGCTTGTACTGGGTCTCTCTGGTTAGACCAGATCTGAGCCT
GGGAGCTCTCTGGCTAACTAGGGAACCCACTGCTTAAGCCTCAATAAAGCTTGCCTTGAGTGCTTCAAGT
AGTGTGTGCCCGTCTGTTGTGTGACTCTGGTAACTAGAGATCCCTCAGACCCTTTTAGTCAGTGTGGAAA
ATCTCTAGCAGTAGTAGTTCATGTCATCTTATTATTCAGTATTTATAACTTGCAAAGAAATGAATATCAG
AGAGTGAGAGGAACTTGTTTATTGCAGCTTATAATGGTTACAAATAAAGCAATAGCATCACAAATTTCAC
AAATAAAGCATTTTTTTCACTGCATTCTAGTTGTGGTTTGTCCAAACTCATCAATGTATCTTATCATGTC
TGGCTCTAGCTATCCCGCCCCTAACTCCGCCCATCCCGCCCCTAACTCCGCCCAGTTCCGCCCATTCTCC
GCCCCATGGCTGACTAATTTTTTTTATTTATGCAGAGGCCGAGGCCGCCTCGGCCTCTGAGCTATTCCAG
AAGTAGTGAGGAGGCTTTTTTGGAGGCCTAGGGACGTACCCAATTCGCCCTATAGTGAGTCGTATTACGC
GCGCTCACTGGCCGTCGTTTTACAACGTCGTGACTGGGAAAACCCTGGCGTTACCCAACTTAATCGCCTT
GCAGCACATCCCCCTTTCGCCAGCTGGCGTAATAGCGAAGAGGCCCGCACCGATCGCCCTTCCCAACAGT
TGCGCAGCCTGAATGGCGAATGGG
[124 nt withheld, positions 8425-8548]
C
[91 nt withheld, positions 8550-8640]
A
[49 nt withheld, positions 8642-8690]
CCTTTGACGTTGGAGTCCACGTTCTTT
[37 nt withheld, positions 8718-8754]
ACCCTATCTCGGTCTATTCTTTTGATTTATAAGGGA
